>Addgene plasmid #153548 | Donor-PIGAmut | addgene full sequence | sequence record 319288 | Addgene NGS Result
CTAAATTGTAAGCGTTAATATTTTGTTAAAATTCGCGTTAAATTTTTGTTAAATCAGCTCATTTTTTAAC
CAATAGGCCGAAATCGGCAAAATCCCTTATAAATCAAAAGAATAGACCGAGATAGGGT
[37 nt withheld, positions 129-165]
AAAGAACGTGGACTCCAACGTCAAAGG
[49 nt withheld, positions 193-241]
T
[91 nt withheld, positions 243-333]
G
[124 nt withheld, positions 335-458]
CCCATTCGCCATTCAGGCTGCGCAACTGTTGGGAAGGGCGATCGGTGCGGGCCTCTTCGCTATTACGCCA
GCTGGCGAAAGGGGGATGTGCTGCAAGGCGATTAAGTTGGGTAACGCCAGGGTTTTCCCAGTCACGACGT
TGTAAAACGACGGCCAGTGAGCGCGCGTAATACGACTCACTATAGGGCGAATTGGAGCTCCACCGCGGTG
GCGGCCGCTCTAGAGGCTGTTGACCTGTACAACATGCACTGCATGTTATAACTTCCTTGAGTTCAAAAGG
AGACGGTTTAAAGGTCTAATATATGAGACTAAGCACAAGTAATACTCAAATTACAAAATATGAATGTTGG
CCCATTTGATGTGTTCTGAACAAGTATGTTTAAAGATCTTCGTTTTTTGATATTTTAGAGCTTAGTACTT
AGCAGTGTTTTAAAAAGCAAGCCACCTACTTGCTCAGCAAAAAACGTTATTTCATTTGCCAGCATTTGAC
CTATACTATCTACTGAAATTTCCCCCATCTCTTTATCTTCTTTTATTTGAAATCCATGAAATGCTTCTGC
ATGTCCTCACCATCCATGCTCAGCAACATGTACAGCCTCATGTGGCTGTTGAAAGAGGAGGCTCTGTGTT
CCCAGAAGTATGCTAGATTGTAGCTCTCTGCTTGTGGTTGATGTCTGCCAGATGCCGGTGAGAGCATCTC
AGCTTAGTCAAGGAATCTTCAAAGGCAAATCCTGCTTCAGTACTGCTGAAGTCACTGCTGAATTAAATAT
TGACCCTACAGTGGTGACCCCAAAAGCTGTTCAGACTTTGCGGGACTTTGGAATTCTAGTAGTTGGCTAA
AATTGATGGTGACTCCCTAGGGGAGAGGAACTGTGGCTTATTCTTTGTATCACACAGCCTCTAGCCCGGT
GTCTTGCCCAGAATAAGTACCCAATAAGTTTTGAATCAAATGGCAATAATTATCGTGATTAAGTTCATTA
AGGATATCATTACTATGACAACAACAACAAAACACAAGCAACTTTTGTTTGTATTTGTTTATAAAATGTT
CCTGCAGGATCGGGTCATTGTTTATCATGGGACAGGTGATGGGGTGATGGGTGAAAGTGCTCACACTTGG
CTTCTCTCCCTCCAGGTATATGACTAGATATCAGTGGAAGCTGTGTTGCCAATGGACAAACGACTGGACA
GACTTATTTCTCACTGCGGCCCAGTAACAGGCTACATCTTTGCTTTGTTGGCAGTTTTCAACTTCCTCTT
CCTCATTTTCTTGAGATGGATGACTCCAGATTCTATCATTGATGTTGCAATAGATGCCACTGGGCCACGG
GGTGCCTGGACTAATAACTATTCTCACAGTAAAAGAGGGGGTGAGAATAATGAGATATCTGAAACCAGGT
AGAAGGAAGCCTAGATTGTAAGATTTTAAACATTTGTAATAGTTCTATAAAGACTATGGAAAATAACCTT
GCTTTTGGGGGGTTTTTGTTTTTTTAGAGTTAATTTAGTAAGTTATGCTACCTCTATATCATTCAATATT
TTCTGTTGAGGAAAGATAAAAATGTATGCAATTCCTGAGTGTAGAAACTTCTTGCACTTATTTAAAATTT
AGGAGAGAACATTTAAGCCACTCAGGTATGCAATTTTTCAGACTACTGAAATCCCTGTAGCAGAGATGTT
TTAACATTATATTTTGAGAGCTTTGGGTGCTGAAGGGCCAAACGTTTTCTGGGCATTTTTTGGCCAGTTT
TTAATGTAACACCATTAGACACTCACCAGATGTTTACAAGTTTTCTTTAGGGGAACTACAACAATTATAT
GAACTGTTTTATATCATGTTCATATACATTTATTAGGAATCTAAATCATGTCTTTGAACATTTATTAGGT
TCACTCAGTAGGTGTTACATGTAATTAACAGGTTCCTTGAGTAAGATAGTCCATCAGTTACCAGCACATT
TTGAACCCCTGCTCTGTGTAGAATGTTGAACTAGATGCTTCCCGCCATTAAGGACCAGGGGTGCATTCAC
TCTTTGTTTACCATTCAAATGGCTTACTTCATCATAATTGTGGTTGATATGAGATCAATATCCAACATGC
CAAAAATGCTCATGCCAGTTAATGCCAGGAAAAAAATCACCGACACACTACTAGTACTTTGTTCCTGTTG
TATGCATTCTCCTAGGTAGAGCCTCCATCTTCAGTTGTGTTTGTGCTCGAGGGGGGGCCCGGTACCCAGC
TTTTGTTCCCTTTAGTGAGGGTTAATTGCGCGCTTGGCGTAATCATGGTCATAGCTGTTTCCTGTGTGAA
ATTGTTATCCGCTCACAATTCCACACAACATACGAGCCGGGAGCATAAAGTGTAAAGCCTGGGGTGCCTA
ATGAGTGAGCTAACTCACATTAATTGCGTTGCGCTCACTGCCCGCTTTCCAGTCGGGAAACCTGTCGTGC
CAGCTGCATTAATGAATCGGCCAACGCGCGGGGAGAGGCGGTTTGCGTATTGGGCGCTCTTCCGCTTCCT
CGCTCACTGACTCGCTGCGCTCGGTCGTTCGGCTGCGGCGAGCGGTATCAGCTCACTCAAAGGCGGTAAT
ACGGTTATCCACAGAATCAGGGGATAACGCAGGAAAGAACATGTGAGCAAAAGGCCAGCAAAAGGCCAGG
AACCGTAAAAAGGCCGCGTTGCTGGCGTTTTTCCATAGGCTCCGCCCCCCTGACGAGCATCACAAAAATC
GACGCTCAAGTCAGAGGTGGCGAAACCCGACAGGACTATAAAGATACCAGGCGTTTCCCCCTGGAAGCTC
CCTCGTGCGCTCTCCTGTTCCGACCCTGCCGCTTACCGGATACCTGTCCGCCTTTCTCCCTTCGGGAAGC
GTGGCGCTTTCTCATAGCTCACGCTGTAGGTATCTCAGTTCGGTGTAGGTCGTTCGCTCCAAGCTGGGCT
GTGTGCACGAACCCCCCGTTCAGCCCGACCGCTGCGCCTTATCCGGTAACTATCGTCTTGAGTCCAACCC
GGTAAGACACGACTTATCGCCACTGGCAGCAGCCACTGGTAACAGGATTAGCAGAGCGAGGTATGTAGGC
GGTGCTACAGAGTTCTTGAAGTGGTGGCCTAACTACGGCTACACTAGAAGAACAGTATTTGGTATCTGCG
CTCTGCTGAAGCCAGTTACCTTCGGAAAAAGAGTTGGTAGCTCTTGATCCGGCAAACAAACCACCGCTGG
TAGCGGTGGTTTTTTTGTTTGCAAGCAGCAGATTACGCGCAGAAAAAAAGGATCTCAAGAAGATCCTTTG
ATCTTTTCTACGGGGTCTGACGCTCAGTGGAACGAAAACTCACGTTAAGGGATTTTGGTCATGAGATTAT
CAAAAAGGATCTTCACCTAGATCCTTTTAAATTAAAAATGAAGTTTTAAATCAATCTAAAGTATATATGA
GTAAACTTGGTCTGACAGTTACCAATGCTTAATCAGTGAGGCACCTATCTCAGCGATCTGTCTATTTCGT
TCATCCATAGTTGCCTGACTCCCCGTCGTGTAGATAACTACGATACGGGAGGGCTTACCATCTGGCCCCA
GTGCTGCAATGATACCGCGAGACCCACGCTCACCGGCTCCAGATTTATCAGCAATAAACCAGCCAGCCGG
AAGGGCCGAGCGCAGAAGTGGTCCTGCAACTTTATCCGCCTCCATCCAGTCTATTAATTGTTGCCGGGAA
GCTAGAGTAAGTAGTTCGCCAGTTAATAGTTTGCGCAACGTTGTTGCCATTGCTACAGGCATCGTGGTGT
CACGCTCGTCGTTTGGTATGGCTTCATTCAGCTCCGGTTCCCAACGATCAAGGCGAGTTACATGATCCCC
CATGTTGTGCAAAAAAGCGGTTAGCTCCTTCGGTCCTCCGATCGTTGTCAGAAGTAAGTTGGCCGCAGTG
TTATCACTCATGGTTATGGCAGCACTGCATAATTCTCTTACTGTCATGCCATCCGTAAGATGCTTTTCTG
TGACTGGTGAGTACTCAACCAAGTCATTCTGAGAATAGTGTATGCGGCGACCGAGTTGCTCTTGCCCGGC
GTCAATACGGGATAATACCGCGCCACATAGCAGAACTTTAAAAGTGCTCATCATTGGAAAACGTTCTTCG
GGGCGAAAACTCTCAAGGATCTTACCGCTGTTGAGATCCAGTTCGATGTAACCCACTCGTGCACCCAACT
GATCTTCAGCATCTTTTACTTTCACCAGCGTTTCTGGGTGAGCAAAAACAGGAAGGCAAAATGCCGCAAA
AAAGGGAATAAGGGCGACACGGAAATGTTGAATACTCATACTCTTCCTTTTTCAATATTATTGAAGCATT
TATCAGGGTTATTGTCTCATGAGCGGATACATATTTGAATGTATTTAGAAAAATAAACAAATAGGGGTTC
CGCGCACATTTCCCCGAAAAGTGCCAC
Features (pLannotate 1.2.2; 14 found; start..end, strand, type, name):
     30..458     -  rep_origin     f1 ori (sequence partly withheld): f1 bacteriophage origin of replication; arrow indicates direction of (+) strand synthesis
    463..618     -  CDS            lacZα (fragment): LacZα fragment of β-galactosidase; lacZ fragment
    626..644     +  promoter       T7 promoter: promoter for bacteriophage T7 RNA polymerase
    653..682     +  misc_feature   MCS (fragment): pBluescript multiple cloning site
   1591..1857    +  CDS            PIGA (fragment): PIGA_HUMAN - Experimental evidence at protein level: Swiss-Prot protein existence level 1. Catalytic subunit of the glycosylphosphatidylinositol-N- acetylglucosaminyltransferase (GPI-GnT) complex that catalyzes the transfer of N-acetylglucosamine from UDP-N-acetylglucosamine to phosphatidylinositol and participates in the first step of GPI biosynthesis. From Homo sapiens (Human).
   2674..2694    +  misc_feature   MCS (fragment): pBluescript multiple cloning site
   2707..2725    -  promoter       T3 promoter: promoter for bacteriophage T3 RNA polymerase
   2770..2786    -  protein_bind   lac operator: The lac repressor binds to the lac operator to inhibit transcription in E. coli. This inhibition can be relieved by adding lactose or isopropyl-β-D-thiogalactopyranoside (IPTG). lac repressor encoded by lacI
   2794..2824    -  promoter       lac promoter: promoter for the E. coli lac operon
   2839..2860    -  protein_bind   CAP binding site: CAP binding activates transcription in the presence of cAMP. E. coli catabolite activator protein
   2873..2965    -  CDS            lacI (fragment): lac repressor; lacI; The lac repressor binds to the lac operator to inhibit transcription in E. coli. This inhibition can be relieved by adding lactose or isopropyl-β-D-thiogalactopyranoside (IPTG).
   3148..3736    -  rep_origin     ori: high-copy-number ColE1/pMB1/pBR322/pUC origin of replication
   3907..4767    -  CDS            AmpR: β-lactamase; bla; confers resistance to ampicillin, carbenicillin, and related antibiotics
   4768..4872    -  promoter       AmpR promoter: bla
