[The description below was written by a language model from this plasmid's Addgene catalogue record and pLannotate feature annotations shown in this document.]
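Description:
Donor-PIGAmut is a 4,895-bp homology donor plasmid built on the pBluescript II KS(+) cloning backbone and intended to serve as a repair template for targeted knock-in of a mutation into exon 6 of the human PIGA gene. It is propagated in E. coli as a high-copy plasmid through its ColE1/pUC-type origin and selected with ampicillin via the β-lactamase gene and its native promoter. An f1 phage origin is also present, a standard pBluescript feature that permits single-stranded DNA production. The record lists no mammalian selectable marker.

The payload is a 1,991-bp human genomic fragment spanning part of PIGA intron 5 and exon 6, carrying a 3-bp mutation in exon 6, cloned between the XbaI and XhoI sites of the multiple cloning site, both of which remain intact. The insert interrupts the lacZα region and is flanked by the backbone's T7 and T3 promoters, along with the lac promoter, operator and CAP site; these are backbone remnants useful mainly as sequencing landmarks. The feature table annotates a short PIGA coding segment in the middle of the insert, consistent with the exon 6 coding portion flanked by noncoding genomic sequence that acts as homology arms. No promoter, tag or reporter drives or accompanies the insert, so the plasmid is not an expression construct. It is designed to be copied into the endogenous locus by homology-directed repair.

PIGA encodes the catalytic subunit of the complex that carries out the first step of GPI-anchor biosynthesis. The associated publication concerns precise genome editing by tandem paired nicking, so the donor presumably serves in that setting, though the record does not specify the nature or functional effect of the 3-bp change.
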