Addgene plasmid #153548: Donor-PIGAmut
Purpose: Used as a donor vector for the targeted knock-in of a mutation in PIGA exon 6
Depositing lab: Hiroyuki Konishi. Depositing organization: Aichi Medical University. Publication: Tandem Paired Nicking Promotes Precise Genome Editing with Scarce Interference by p53. Hyodo T, Rahman ML, Karnan S, Ito T, Toyoda A, Ota A, Wahiduzzaman M, Tsuzuki S, Okada Y, Hosokawa Y, Konishi H. Cell Rep. 2020 Jan 28;30(4):1195-1207.e7. doi: 10.1016/j.celrep.2019.12.064. PubMed 31995758.
Backbone
  Vector backbone: pBSII-KS(+)
  Backbone size w/o insert (bp): 2961
  Total vector size (bp): 4895
  Modifications to backbone: N/A
  Vector type: Donor plasmid
  Selectable markers: None
Growth in bacteria
  Bacterial resistance: Ampicillin, 100 μg/mL
  Growth temperature: 37°C
  Growth strain: DH5alpha
  Copy number: High Copy
Gene/Insert
  Gene/Insert name: mutant PIGA (a 1,991-bp fragment from intron 5 and exon 6 with a 3-bp mutation in exon 6) (alt name: N/A)
  Species: H. sapiens (human)
  Insert size (bp): 1991
  Mutation: a 3-bp mutation in exon 6
  Promoter: No promoter
  Tag / fusion protein: N/A
  Cloning method: Restriction Enzyme; 5′ cloning site XbaI (not destroyed); 3′ cloning site XhoI (not destroyed)
  Sequencing primers: 5′ T7, M13 fwd; 3′ T3, M13 rev
Terms and licenses: Academic/Nonprofit Terms; Industry Terms: Not Available to Industry
How to cite: Donor-PIGAmut was a gift from Hiroyuki Konishi (Addgene plasmid # 153548 ; http://n2t.net/addgene:153548 ; RRID:Addgene_153548)
